Addgene plasmid #44005: pCoofy29
Purpose: (Empty Backbone)
Depositing lab: Sabine Suppmann. Depositing organization: Max Planck Institute of Biochemistry. Publication: A new method to customize protein expression vectors for fast, efficient and background free parallel cloning. Scholz J, Besir H, Strasser C, Suppmann S. BMC Biotechnol. 2013 Feb 14;13(1):12. 10.1186/1472-6750-13-12 PubMed 23410102.
Backbone
  Vector backbone: pFastBac
  Backbone manufacturer: Life Technologies
  Backbone size (bp): 6352
  Modifications to backbone: insertion of Llp-ccdB
  Vector type: Insect Expression
  Promoter: PPH
  Tag / fusion protein: His6-MBP (N terminal on backbone)
Growth in bacteria
  Bacterial resistance: Ampicillin, 100 μg/mL
  Growth temperature: 37°C
  Growth strain: DB3.1
  Growth instructions: ccdB Survival cells are NOT suitable for the unmodified plasmid containing the ccdB gene. The plasmid is provided in the recommended DB3.1 strain.
  Copy number: High Copy
Gene/Insert
  Cloning method: Ligation Independent Cloning
  Sequencing primers: 5′ 5' GATGAAGCCCTGAAAGACG 3'; 3′ 5`TGTTTCAGGTTCAGGGGGAGGTGT 3`
Terms and licenses: Academic/Nonprofit Terms; Industry Terms: Not Available to Industry
Depositor comments: Test each preparation of the plasmid by transforming it into non-resistant cells (ex. DH5a) to ensure negative selection by ccdB kills all the transformed cells as expected.
How to cite: pCoofy29 was a gift from Sabine Suppmann (Addgene plasmid # 44005 ; http://n2t.net/addgene:44005 ; RRID:Addgene_44005)
