[The description below was written by a language model from this plasmid's Addgene catalogue record and pLannotate feature annotations shown in this document.]
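Description:
pCoofy29 is an empty insect-cell expression backbone derived from pFastBac, designed as a baculovirus transfer (donor) vector for parallel cloning of proteins as N-terminal His6-MBP fusions. In E. coli it replicates from a high-copy ColE1/pUC-type origin, also carries an f1 origin, and is selected with ampicillin through the bla gene. Because the unmodified plasmid contains the ccdB toxin gene, which poisons DNA gyrase, it can only be maintained in a ccdB-tolerant strain such as DB3.1.

The expression cassette lies between the Tn7R and Tn7L ends of a mini-Tn7 element, together with a gentamicin acetyltransferase gene driven by the Pc integron promoter. In the pFastBac system this arrangement allows the whole segment to be transposed into a baculovirus shuttle genome (bacmid) in E. coli, with gentamicin resistance marking the transposed element. Within the cassette, the Autographa californica polyhedrin promoter (PPH) drives a His tag followed by a signal-sequence-free maltose binding protein, which stays in the cytosol; downstream sit a short linker region, the ccdB gene, and the SV40 polyadenylation signal. An open reading frame of interest is inserted by ligation-independent cloning so that it replaces ccdB, giving a His6-MBP fusion. Parental plasmid then kills standard, non-resistant E. coli hosts, which provides negative selection and low-background recovery of recombinants.

The record does not annotate a protease cleavage site between tag and insert. The two sequence records differ slightly in length from each other (6,296 and 6,315 nt) and from the listed backbone size, but show the same feature set and order.
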