Features (pLannotate 1.2.2; 18 found; start..end, strand, type, name):
      2..456     +  rep_origin     f1 ori (sequence partly withheld): f1 bacteriophage origin of replication; arrow indicates direction of (+) strand synthesis
    482..586     +  promoter       AmpR promoter: bla
    587..1447    +  CDS            AmpR: β-lactamase; bla; confers resistance to ampicillin, carbenicillin, and related antibiotics
   1618..2206    +  rep_origin     ori: high-copy-number ColE1/pMB1/pBR322/pUC origin of replication
   2392..2443    -  misc_feature   bom (fragment): basis of mobility region from pBR322
   2511..2735    -  mobile_element Tn7R: mini-Tn7 element (right end of the Tn7 transposon) Tn7
   2802..3335    -  CDS            GmR: gentamycin acetyltransferase; aacC1; confers resistance to gentamycin
   3505..3533    -  promoter       Pc promoter: intI1 (promoter lies within the coding sequence); class 1 integron promoter
   3511..3858    -  CDS            YPR2_ECOLX (fragment): Protein predicted: Swiss-Prot protein existence level 4. From Escherichia coli.
   3885..3976    +  promoter       polyhedrin promoter: polh from Autographa californica; promoter for the baculovirus polyhedrin gene
   4037..4055    +  CDS            7xHis (fragment): 6xHis affinity tag
   4058..5158    +  CDS            MBP: maltose binding protein from E. coli; malE (mutated); This version of the gene does not encode a signal sequence, so MBP will remain in the cytosol.
   5230..5261    -  misc_feature   MCS (fragment): pBluescript multiple cloning site
   5323..5625    +  CDS            ccdB: CcdB, a bacterial toxin that poisons DNA gyrase; ccdB; Plasmids containing the ccdB gene cannot be propagated in standard E. coli strains.
   5680..5763    +  CDS            large T antigen (fragment): large T antigen from SV40 (simian virus 40)
   5786..5920    +  polyA_signal   SV40 poly(A) signal: SV40 polyadenylation signal
   5949..6114    -  mobile_element Tn7L: mini-Tn7 element (left end of the Tn7 transposon) Tn7
   6277..6293    +  CDS            lacZα (fragment): LacZα fragment of β-galactosidase; lacZ fragment
>Addgene plasmid #44005 | pCoofy29 | addgene full sequence | sequence record 464541 | Addgene Long Read Sequencing Result
G
[124 nt withheld, positions 2-125]
C
[91 nt withheld, positions 127-217]
A
[49 nt withheld, positions 219-267]
CCTTTGACGTTGGAGTCCACGTTCTT
[37 nt withheld, positions 294-330]
ACCCTATCTCGGTCTATTCTTTTGATTTATAAGGGATTTTGCCGATTTCGGCCTATTGGTTAAAAAATGA
GCTGATTTAACAAAAATTTAACGCGAATTTTAACAAAATATTAACGCTTACAATTTAGGTGGCACTTTTC
GGGGAAATGTGCGCGGAACCCCTATTTGTTTATTTTTCTAAATACATTCAAATATGTATCCGCTCATGAG
ACAATAACCCTGATAAATGCTTCAATAATATTGAAAAAGGAAGAGTATGAGTATTCAACATTTCCGTGTC
GCCCTTATTCCCTTTTTTGCGGCATTTTGCCTTCCTGTTTTTGCTCACCCAGAAACGCTGGTGAAAGTAA
AAGATGCTGAAGATCAGTTGGGTGCACGAGTGGGTTACATCGAACTGGATCTCAACAGCGGTAAGATCCT
TGAGAGTTTTCGCCCCGAAGAACGTTTTCCAATGATGAGCACTTTTAAAGTTCTGCTATGTGGCGCGGTA
TTATCCCGTATTGACGCCGGGCAAGAGCAACTCGGTCGCCGCATACACTATTCTCAGAATGACTTGGTTG
AGTACTCACCAGTCACAGAAAAGCATCTTACGGATGGCATGACAGTAAGAGAATTATGCAGTGCTGCCAT
AACCATGAGTGATAACACTGCGGCCAACTTACTTCTGACAACGATCGGAGGACCGAAGGAGCTAACCGCT
TTTTTGCACAACATGGGGGATCATGTAACTCGCCTTGATCGTTGGGAACCGGAGCTGAATGAAGCCATAC
CAAACGACGAGCGTGACACCACGATGCCTGTAGCAATGGCAACAACGTTGCGCAAACTATTAACTGGCGA
ACTACTTACTCTAGCTTCCCGGCAACAATTAATAGACTGGATGGAGGCGGATAAAGTTGCAGGACCACTT
CTGCGCTCGGCCCTTCCGGCTGGCTGGTTTATTGCTGATAAATCTGGAGCCGGTGAGCGTGGGTCTCGCG
GTATCATTGCAGCACTGGGGCCAGATGGTAAGCCCTCCCGTATCGTAGTTATCTACACGACGGGGAGTCA
GGCAACTATGGATGAACGAAATAGACAGATCGCTGAGATAGGTGCCTCACTGATTAAGCATTGGTAACTG
TCAGACCAAGTTTACTCATATATACTTTAGATTGATTTAAAACTTCATTTTTAATTTAAAAGGATCTAGG
TGAAGATCCTTTTTGATAATCTCATGACCAAAATCCCTTAACGTGAGTTTTCGTTCCACTGAGCGTCAGA
CCCCGTAGAAAAGATCAAAGGATCTTCTTGAGATCCTTTTTTTCTGCGCGTAATCTGCTGCTTGCAAACA
AAAAAACCACCGCTACCAGCGGTGGTTTGTTTGCCGGATCAAGAGCTACCAACTCTTTTTCCGAAGGTAA
CTGGCTTCAGCAGAGCGCAGATACCAAATACTGTTCTTCTAGTGTAGCCGTAGTTAGGCCACCACTTCAA
GAACTCTGTAGCACCGCCTACATACCTCGCTCTGCTAATCCTGTTACCAGTGGCTGCTGCCAGTGGCGAT
AAGTCGTGTCTTACCGGGTTGGACTCAAGACGATAGTTACCGGATAAGGCGCAGCGGTCGGGCTGAACGG
GGGGTTCGTGCACACAGCCCAGCTTGGAGCGAACGACCTACACCGAACTGAGATACCTACAGCGTGAGCT
ATGAGAAAGCGCCACGCTTCCCGAAGGGAGAAAGGCGGACAGGTATCCGGTAAGCGGCAGGGTCGGAACA
GGAGAGCGCACGAGGGAGCTTCCAGGGGGAAACGCCTGGTATCTTTATAGTCCTGTCGGGTTTCGCCACC
TCTGACTTGAGCGTCGATTTTTGTGATGCTCGTCAGGGGGGCGGAGCCTATGGAAAAACGCCAGCAACGC
GGCCTTTTTACGGTTCCTGGCCTTTTGCTGGCCTTTTGCTCACATGTTCTTTCCTGCGTTATCCCCTGAT
TCTGTGGATAACCGTATTACCGCCTTTGAGTGAGCTGATACCGCTCGCCGCAGCCGAACGACCGAGCGCA
GCGAGTCAGTGAGCGAGGAAGCGGAAGAGCGCCTGATGCGGTATTTTCTCCTTACGCATCTGTGCGGTAT
TTCACACCGCATAGACCAGCCGCGTAACCTGGCAAAATCGGTTACGGTTGAGTAATAAATGGATGCCCTG
CGTAAGCGGGTGTGGGCGGACAATAAAGTCTTAAACTGAACAAAATAGATCTAAACTATGACAATAAAGT
CTTAAACTAGACAGAATAGTTGTAAACTGAAATCAGTCCAGTTATGCTGTGAAAAAGCATACTGGACTTT
TGTTATGGCTAAAGCAAACTCTTCATTTTCTGAAGTGCAAATTGCCCGTCGTATTAAAGAGGGGCGTGGC
CAAGGGCATGGTAAAGACTATATTCGCGGCGTTGTGACAATTTACCGAACAACTCCGCGGCCGGGAAGCC
GATCTCGGCTTGAACGAATTGTTAGGTGGCGGTACTTGGGTCGATATCAAAGTGCATCACTTCTTCCCGT
ATGCCCAACTTTGTATAGAGAGCCACTGCGGGATCGTCACCGTAATCTGCTTGCACGTAGATCACATAAG
CACCAAGCGCGTTGGCCTCATGCTTGAGGAGATTGATGAGCGCGGTGGCAATGCCCTGCCTCCGGTGCTC
GCCGGAGACTGCGAGATCATAGATATAGATCTCACTACGCGGCTGCTCAAACTTGGGCAGAACGTAAGCC
GCGAGAGCGCCAACAACCGCTTCTTGGTCGAAGGCAGCAAGCGCGATGAATGTCTTACTACGGAGCAAGT
TCCCGAGGTAATCGGAGTCCGGCTGATGTTGGGAGTAGGTGGCTACGTCTCCGAACTCACGACCGAAAAG
ATCAAGAGCAGCCCGCATGGATTTGACTTGGTCAGGGCCGAGCCTACATGTGCGAATGATGCCCATACTT
GAGCCACCTAACTTTGTTTTAGGGCGACTGCCCTGCTGCGTAACATCGTTGCTGCTCCATAACATCAAAC
ATCGACCCACGGCGTAACGCGCTTGCTGCTTGGATGCCCGAGGCATAGACTGTACAAAAAAACAGTCATA
ACAAGCCATGAAAACCGCCACTGCGCCGTTACCACCGCTGCGTTCGGTCAAGGTTCTGGACCAGTTGCGT
GAGCGCATACGCTACTTGCATTACAGTTTACGAACCGAACAGGCTTATGTCAACTGGGTTCGTGCCTTCA
TCCGTTTCCACGGTGTGCGTCACCCGGCAACCTTGGGCAGCAGCGAAGTCGAGGCATTTCTGTCCTGGCT
GGCGAACGAGCGCAAGGTTTCGGTCTCCACGCATCGTCAGGCATTGGCGGCCTTGCTGTTCTTCTACGGC
AAGGTGCTGTGCACGGATCTGCCCTGGCTTCAGGAGATCGGAAGACCTCGGCCGTCGCGGCGCTTGCCGG
TGGTGCTGACCCCGGATGAAGTGGTTCGCATCCTCGGTTTTCTGGAAGGCGAGCATCGTTTGTTCGCCCA
GGACTCTAGCTATAGTTCTAGTGGTTGGCTACGTATACTCCGGAATATTAATAGATCATGGAGATAATTA
AAATGATAACCATCTCGCAAATAAATAAGTATTTTACTGTTTTCGTAACAGTTTTGTAATAAAAAAACCT
ATAAATATTCCGGATTATTCATACCGTCCCACCATCGGGCGCGGATCTCGGTCCGAAACCATGAAACATC
ACCATCACCATCACCCCATGAAAATCGAAGAAGGTAAACTGGTAATCTGGATTAACGGCGATAAAGGCTA
TAACGGTCTCGCTGAAGTCGGTAAGAAATTCGAGAAAGATACCGGAATTAAAGTCACCGTTGAGCATCCG
GATAAACTGGAAGAGAAATTCCCACAGGTTGCGGCAACTGGCGATGGCCCTGACATTATCTTCTGGGCAC
ACGACCGCTTTGGTGGCTACGCTCAATCTGGCCTGTTGGCTGAAATCACCCCGGACAAAGCGTTCCAGGA
CAAGCTGTATCCGTTTACCTGGGATGCCGTACGTTACAACGGCAAGCTGATTGCTTACCCGATCGCTGTT
GAAGCGTTATCGCTGATTTATAACAAAGATCTGCTGCCGAACCCGCCAAAAACCTGGGAAGAGATCCCGG
CGCTGGATAAAGAACTGAAAGCGAAAGGTAAGAGCGCGCTGATGTTCAACCTGCAAGAACCGTACTTCAC
CTGGCCGCTGATTGCTGCTGACGGGGGTTATGCGTTCAAGTATGAAAACGGCAAGTACGACATTAAAGAC
GTGGGCGTGGATAACGCTGGCGCGAAAGCGGGTCTGACCTTCCTGGTTGACCTGATTAAAAACAAACACA
TGAATGCAGACACCGATTACTCCATCGCAGAAGCTGCCTTTAATAAAGGCGAAACAGCGATGACCATCAA
CGGCCCGTGGGCATGGTCCAACATCGACACCAGCAAAGTGAATTATGGTGTAACGGTACTGCCGACCTTC
AAGGGTCAACCATCCAAACCGTTCGTTGGCGTGCTGAGCGCAGGTATTAACGCCGCCAGTCCGAACAAAG
AGCTGGCAAAAGAGTTCCTCGAAAACTATCTGCTGACTGATGAAGGTCTGGAAGCGGTTAATAAAGACAA
ACCGCTGGGTGCCGTAGCGCTGAAGTCTTACGAGGAAGAGTTGGCGAAAGATCCACGTATTGCCGCCACT
ATGGAAAACGCCCAGAAAGGTGAAATCATGCCGAACATCCCGCAGATGTCCGCTTTCTGGTATGCCGTGC
GTACTGCGGTGATCAACGCCGCCAGCGGTCGTCAGACTGTCGATGAAGCCCTGAAAGACGCGCAGACTCC
GGGTAGCCTGGAAGTTCTGTTCCAGGGGCCCATGGACTAATGAGGTACCGGATCCGAATTCGAGCTCCGT
CGACAAGCTTGATATCGAATTCCTGCAGCCCAAACTGCAGTTGACAACATAAAAACTTTGTGTTATACTT
GTAACGTAAGGAGGTAATGATTCAGTTTAAGGTTTACACCTATAAAAGAGAGAGCCGTTATCGTCTGTTT
GTGGATGTACAGAGTGATATTATTGACACGCCCGGGCGACGGATGGTGATCCCCCTGGCCAGTGCACGTC
TGCTGTCAGATAAAGTCTCCCGTGAACTTTACCCGGTGGTGCATATCGGGGATGAAAGCTGGCGCATGAT
GACCACCGATATGGCCAGTGTGCCGGTCTCCGTTATCGGGGAAGAAGTGGCTGATCTCAGCCACCGCGAA
AATGACATCAAAAACGCCATTAACCTGATGTTCTGGGGAATATAAGCTTGCGGCCGCACTCGAGGCATGC
GGTACCAAGCTTGTCGAGAAGTACTAGAGGATCATAATCAGCCATACCACATTTGTAGAGGTTTTACTTG
CTTTAAAAAACCTCCCACACCTCCCCCTGAACCTGAAACATAAAATGAATGCAATTGTTGTTGTTAACTT
GTTTATTGCAGCTTATAATGGTTACAAATAAAGCAATAGCATCACAAATTTCACAAATAAAGCATTTTTT
TCACTGCATTCTAGTTGTGGTTTGTCCAAACTCATCAATGTATCTTATCATGTCTGGATCTGATCACTGC
TTGAGCCTAGGAGATCCGAACCAGATAAGTGAAATCTAGTTCCAAACTATTTTGTCATTTTTAATTTTCG
TATTAGCTTACGACGCTACACCCAGTTCCCATCTATTTTGTCACTCTTCCCTAAATAATCCTTAAAAACT
CCATTTCCACCCCTCCCAGTTCCCAACTATTTTGTCCGCCCACAGCGGGGCATTTTTCTTCCTGTTATGT
TTTTAATCAAACATCCTGCCAACTCCATGTGACAAACCGTCATCTTCGGCTACTTTTTCTCTGTCACAGA
ATGAAAATTTTTCTGTCATCTCTTCGTTATTAATGTTTGTAATTGACTGAATATCAACGCTTATTTGCAG
CCTGAATGGCGAATGG
