Features (pLannotate 1.2.2; 18 found; start..end, strand, type, name):
      2..457     +  rep_origin     f1 ori (sequence partly withheld): f1 bacteriophage origin of replication; arrow indicates direction of (+) strand synthesis
    484..588     +  promoter       AmpR promoter: bla
    589..1449    +  CDS            AmpR: β-lactamase; bla; confers resistance to ampicillin, carbenicillin, and related antibiotics
   1620..2208    +  rep_origin     ori: high-copy-number ColE1/pMB1/pBR322/pUC origin of replication
   2394..2443    -  misc_feature   bom (fragment): basis of mobility region from pBR322
   2511..2735    -  mobile_element Tn7R: mini-Tn7 element (right end of the Tn7 transposon) Tn7
   2802..3335    -  CDS            GmR: gentamycin acetyltransferase; aacC1; confers resistance to gentamycin
   3524..3552    -  promoter       Pc promoter: intI1 (promoter lies within the coding sequence); class 1 integron promoter
   3530..3877    -  CDS            YPR2_ECOLX (fragment): Protein predicted: Swiss-Prot protein existence level 4. From Escherichia coli.
   3904..3995    +  promoter       polyhedrin promoter: polh from Autographa californica; promoter for the baculovirus polyhedrin gene
   4056..4074    +  CDS            7xHis (fragment): 6xHis affinity tag
   4077..5177    +  CDS            MBP: maltose binding protein from E. coli; malE (mutated); This version of the gene does not encode a signal sequence, so MBP will remain in the cytosol.
   5249..5280    -  misc_feature   MCS (fragment): pBluescript multiple cloning site
   5342..5644    +  CDS            ccdB: CcdB, a bacterial toxin that poisons DNA gyrase; ccdB; Plasmids containing the ccdB gene cannot be propagated in standard E. coli strains.
   5699..5782    +  CDS            large T antigen (fragment): large T antigen from SV40 (simian virus 40)
   5805..5939    +  polyA_signal   SV40 poly(A) signal: SV40 polyadenylation signal
   5968..6133    -  mobile_element Tn7L: mini-Tn7 element (left end of the Tn7 transposon) Tn7
   6296..6312    +  CDS            lacZα (fragment): LacZα fragment of β-galactosidase; lacZ fragment
>Addgene plasmid #44005 | pCoofy29 | analyzer sequence | sequence record 59506
G
[124 nt withheld, positions 2-125]
C
[91 nt withheld, positions 127-217]
A
[49 nt withheld, positions 219-267]
CCTTTGACGTTGGAGTCCACGTTCTTT
[37 nt withheld, positions 295-331]
ACCCTATCTCGGTCTATTCTTTTGATTTATAAGGGATTTTGCCGATTTCGGCCTATTGGTTAAAAAATGA
GCTGATTTAACAAAAATTTAACGCGAATTTTAACAAAATATTAACGTTTACAATTTCAGGTGGCACTTTT
CGGGGAAATGTGCGCGGAACCCCTATTTGTTTATTTTTCTAAATACATTCAAATATGTATCCGCTCATGA
GACAATAACCCTGATAAATGCTTCAATAATATTGAAAAAGGAAGAGTATGAGTATTCAACATTTCCGTGT
CGCCCTTATTCCCTTTTTTGCGGCATTTTGCCTTCCTGTTTTTGCTCACCCAGAAACGCTGGTGAAAGTA
AAAGATGCTGAAGATCAGTTGGGTGCACGAGTGGGTTACATCGAACTGGATCTCAACAGCGGTAAGATCC
TTGAGAGTTTTCGCCCCGAAGAACGTTTTCCAATGATGAGCACTTTTAAAGTTCTGCTATGTGGCGCGGT
ATTATCCCGTATTGACGCCGGGCAAGAGCAACTCGGTCGCCGCATACACTATTCTCAGAATGACTTGGTT
GAGTACTCACCAGTCACAGAAAAGCATCTTACGGATGGCATGACAGTAAGAGAATTATGCAGTGCTGCCA
TAACCATGAGTGATAACACTGCGGCCAACTTACTTCTGACAACGATCGGAGGACCGAAGGAGCTAACCGC
TTTTTTGCACAACATGGGGGATCATGTAACTCGCCTTGATCGTTGGGAACCGGAGCTGAATGAAGCCATA
CCAAACGACGAGCGTGACACCACGATGCCTGTAGCAATGGCAACAACGTTGCGCAAACTATTAACTGGCG
AACTACTTACTCTAGCTTCCCGGCAACAATTAATAGACTGGATGGAGGCGGATAAAGTTGCAGGACCACT
TCTGCGCTCGGCCCTTCCGGCTGGCTGGTTTATTGCTGATAAATCTGGAGCCGGTGAGCGTGGGTCTCGC
GGTATCATTGCAGCACTGGGGCCAGATGGTAAGCCCTCCCGTATCGTAGTTATCTACACGACGGGGAGTC
AGGCAACTATGGATGAACGAAATAGACAGATCGCTGAGATAGGTGCCTCACTGATTAAGCATTGGTAACT
GTCAGACCAAGTTTACTCATATATACTTTAGATTGATTTAAAACTTCATTTTTAATTTAAAAGGATCTAG
GTGAAGATCCTTTTTGATAATCTCATGACCAAAATCCCTTAACGTGAGTTTTCGTTCCACTGAGCGTCAG
ACCCCGTAGAAAAGATCAAAGGATCTTCTTGAGATCCTTTTTTTCTGCGCGTAATCTGCTGCTTGCAAAC
AAAAAAACCACCGCTACCAGCGGTGGTTTGTTTGCCGGATCAAGAGCTACCAACTCTTTTTCCGAAGGTA
ACTGGCTTCAGCAGAGCGCAGATACCAAATACTGTCCTTCTAGTGTAGCCGTAGTTAGGCCACCACTTCA
AGAACTCTGTAGCACCGCCTACATACCTCGCTCTGCTAATCCTGTTACCAGTGGCTGCTGCCAGTGGCGA
TAAGTCGTGTCTTACCGGGTTGGACTCAAGACGATAGTTACCGGATAAGGCGCAGCGGTCGGGCTGAACG
GGGGGTTCGTGCACACAGCCCAGCTTGGAGCGAACGACCTACACCGAACTGAGATACCTACAGCGTGAGC
ATTGAGAAAGCGCCACGCTTCCCGAAGGGAGAAAGGCGGACAGGTATCCGGTAAGCGGCAGGGTCGGAAC
AGGAGAGCGCACGAGGGAGCTTCCAGGGGGAAACGCCTGGTATCTTTATAGTCCTGTCGGGTTTCGCCAC
CTCTGACTTGAGCGTCGATTTTTGTGATGCTCGTCAGGGGGGCGGAGCCTATGGAAAAACGCCAGCAACG
CGGCCTTTTTACGGTTCCTGGCCTTTTGCTGGCCTTTTGCTCACATGTTCTTTCCTGCGTTATCCCCTGA
TTCTGTGGATAACCGTATTACCGCCTTTGAGTGAGCTGATACCGCTCGCCGCAGCCGAACGACCGAGCGC
AGCGAGTCAGTGAGCGAGGAAGCGGAAGAGCGCCTGATGCGGTATTTTCTCCTTACGCATCTGTGCGGTA
TTTCACACCGCAGACCAGCCGCGTAACCTGGCAAAATCGGTTACGGTTGAGTAATAAATGGATGCCCTGC
GTAAGCGGGTGTGGGCGGACAATAAAGTCTTAAACTGAACAAAATAGATCTAAACTATGACAATAAAGTC
TTAAACTAGACAGAATAGTTGTAAACTGAAATCAGTCCAGTTATGCTGTGAAAAAGCATACTGGACTTTT
GTTATGGCTAAAGCAAACTCTTCATTTTCTGAAGTGCAAATTGCCCGTCGTATTAAAGAGGGGCGTGGCC
AAGGGCATGGTAAAGACTATATTCGCGGCGTTGTGACAATTTACCGAACAACTCCGCGGCCGGGAAGCCG
ATCTCGGCTTGAACGAATTGTTAGGTGGCGGTACTTGGGTCGATATCAAAGTGCATCACTTCTTCCCGTA
TGCCCAACTTTGTATAGAGAGCCACTGCGGGATCGTCACCGTAATCTGCTTGCACGTAGATCACATAAGC
ACCAAGCGCGTTGGCCTCATGCTTGAGGAGATTGATGAGCGCGGTGGCAATGCCCTGCCTCCGGTGCTCG
CCGGAGACTGCGAGATCATAGATATAGATCTCACTACGCGGCTGCTCAAACCTGGGCAGAACGTAAGCCG
CGAGAGCGCCAACAACCGCTTCTTGGTCGAAGGCAGCAAGCGCGATGAATGTCTTACTACGGAGCAAGTT
CCCGAGGTAATCGGAGTCCGGCTGATGTTGGGAGTAGGTGGCTACGTCTCCGAACTCACGACCGAAAAGA
TCAAGAGCAGCCCGCATGGATTTGACTTGGTCAGGGCCGAGCCTACATGTGCGAATGATGCCCATACTTG
AGCCACCTAACTTTGTTTTAGGGCGACTGCCCTGCTGCGTAACATCGTTGCTGCTGCGTAACATCGTTGC
TGCTCCATAACATCAAACATCGACCCACGGCGTAACGCGCTTGCTGCTTGGATGCCCGAGGCATAGACTG
TACAAAAAAACAGTCATAACAAGCCATGAAAACCGCCACTGCGCCGTTACCACCGCTGCGTTCGGTCAAG
GTTCTGGACCAGTTGCGTGAGCGCATACGCTACTTGCATTACAGTTTACGAACCGAACAGGCTTATGTCA
ACTGGGTTCGTGCCTTCATCCGTTTCCACGGTGTGCGTCACCCGGCAACCTTGGGCAGCAGCGAAGTCGA
GGCATTTCTGTCCTGGCTGGCGAACGAGCGCAAGGTTTCGGTCTCCACGCATCGTCAGGCATTGGCGGCC
TTGCTGTTCTTCTACGGCAAGGTGCTGTGCACGGATCTGCCCTGGCTTCAGGAGATCGGAAGACCTCGGC
CGTCGCGGCGCTTGCCGGTGGTGCTGACCCCGGATGAAGTGGTTCGCATCCTCGGTTTTCTGGAAGGCGA
GCATCGTTTGTTCGCCCAGGACTCTAGCTATAGTTCTAGTGGTTGGCTACGTATACTCCGGAATATTAAT
AGATCATGGAGATAATTAAAATGATAACCATCTCGCAAATAAATAAGTATTTTACTGTTTTCGTAACAGT
TTTGTAATAAAAAAACCTATAAATATTCCGGATTATTCATACCGTCCCACCATCGGGCGCGGATCTCGGT
CCGAAACCATGAAACATCACCATCACCATCACCCCATGAAAATCGAAGAAGGTAAACTGGTAATCTGGAT
TAACGGCGATAAAGGCTATAACGGTCTCGCTGAAGTCGGTAAGAAATTCGAGAAAGATACCGGAATTAAA
GTCACCGTTGAGCATCCGGATAAACTGGAAGAGAAATTCCCACAGGTTGCGGCAACTGGCGATGGCCCTG
ACATTATCTTCTGGGCACACGACCGCTTTGGTGGCTACGCTCAATCTGGCCTGTTGGCTGAAATCACCCC
GGACAAAGCGTTCCAGGACAAGCTGTATCCGTTTACCTGGGATGCCGTACGTTACAACGGCAAGCTGATT
GCTTACCCGATCGCTGTTGAAGCGTTATCGCTGATTTATAACAAAGATCTGCTGCCGAACCCGCCAAAAA
CCTGGGAAGAGATCCCGGCGCTGGATAAAGAACTGAAAGCGAAAGGTAAGAGCGCGCTGATGTTCAACCT
GCAAGAACCGTACTTCACCTGGCCGCTGATTGCTGCTGACGGGGGTTATGCGTTCAAGTATGAAAACGGC
AAGTACGACATTAAAGACGTGGGCGTGGATAACGCTGGCGCGAAAGCGGGTCTGACCTTCCTGGTTGACC
TGATTAAAAACAAACACATGAATGCAGACACCGATTACTCCATCGCAGAAGCTGCCTTTAATAAAGGCGA
AACAGCGATGACCATCAACGGCCCGTGGGCATGGTCCAACATCGACACCAGCAAAGTGAATTATGGTGTA
ACGGTACTGCCGACCTTCAAGGGTCAACCATCCAAACCGTTCGTTGGCGTGCTGAGCGCAGGTATTAACG
CCGCCAGTCCGAACAAAGAGCTGGCAAAAGAGTTCCTCGAAAACTATCTGCTGACTGATGAAGGTCTGGA
AGCGGTTAATAAAGACAAACCGCTGGGTGCCGTAGCGCTGAAGTCTTACGAGGAAGAGTTGGCGAAAGAT
CCACGTATTGCCGCCACTATGGAAAACGCCCAGAAAGGTGAAATCATGCCGAACATCCCGCAGATGTCCG
CTTTCTGGTATGCCGTGCGTACTGCGGTGATCAACGCCGCCAGCGGTCGTCAGACTGTCGATGAAGCCCT
GAAAGACGCGCAGACTCCGGGTAGCCTGGAAGTTCTGTTCCAGGGGCCCATGGACTAATGAGGTACCGGA
TCCGAATTCGAGCTCCGTCGACAAGCTTGATATCGAATTCCTGCAGCCCAAACTGCAGTTGACAACATAA
AAACTTTGTGTTATACTTGTAACGTAAGGAGGTAATGATTCAGTTTAAGGTTTACACCTATAAAAGAGAG
AGCCGTTATCGTCTGTTTGTGGATGTACAGAGTGATATTATTGACACGCCCGGGCGACGGATGGTGATCC
CCCTGGCCAGTGCACGTCTGCTGTCAGATAAAGTCTCCCGTGAACTTTACCCGGTGGTGCATATCGGGGA
TGAAAGCTGGCGCATGATGACCACCGATATGGCCAGTGTGCCGGTCTCCGTTATCGGGGAAGAAGTGGCT
GATCTCAGCCACCGCGAAAATGACATCAAAAACGCCATTAACCTGATGTTCTGGGGAATATAAGCTTGCG
GCCGCACTCGAGGCATGCGGTACCAAGCTTGTCGAGAAGTACTAGAGGATCATAATCAGCCATACCACAT
TTGTAGAGGTTTTACTTGCTTTAAAAAACCTCCCACACCTCCCCCTGAACCTGAAACATAAAATGAATGC
AATTGTTGTTGTTAACTTGTTTATTGCAGCTTATAATGGTTACAAATAAAGCAATAGCATCACAAATTTC
ACAAATAAAGCATTTTTTTCACTGCATTCTAGTTGTGGTTTGTCCAAACTCATCAATGTATCTTATCATG
TCTGGATCTGATCACTGCTTGAGCCTAGGAGATCCGAACCAGATAAGTGAAATCTAGTTCCAAACTATTT
TGTCATTTTTAATTTTCGTATTAGCTTACGACGCTACACCCAGTTCCCATCTATTTTGTCACTCTTCCCT
AAATAATCCTTAAAAACTCCATTTCCACCCCTCCCAGTTCCCAACTATTTTGTCCGCCCACAGCGGGGCA
TTTTTCTTCCTGTTATGTTTTTAATCAAACATCCTGCCAACTCCATGTGACAAACCGTCATCTTCGGCTA
CTTTTTCTCTGTCACAGAATGAAAATTTTTCTGTCATCTCTTCGTTATTAATGTTTGTAATTGACTGAAT
ATCAACGCTTATTTGCAGCCTGAATGGCGAATGG
