>Addgene plasmid #44005 | pCoofy29 | addgene partial sequence | sequence record 62882 | Polyhedrin_fwd
GTTTTGTAATAAAAAAACCTATAAATATTCCGGATTATTCATACCGTCCCACCATCGGGCGCGGATCTCG
GTCCGAAACCATGAAACATCACCATCACCATCACCCCATGAAAATCGAAGAAGGTAAACTGGTAATCTGG
ATTAACGGCGATAAAGGCTATAACGGTCTCGCTGAAGTCGGTAAGAAATTCGAGAAAGATACCGGAATTA
AAGTCACCGTTGAGCATCCGGATAAACTGGAAGAGAAATTCCCACAGGTTGCGGCAACTGGCGATGGCCC
TGACATTATCTTCTGGGCACACGACCGCTTTGGTGGCTACGCTCAATCTGGCCTGTTGGCTGAAATCACC
CCGGACAAAGCGTTCCAGGACAAGCTGTATCCGTTTACCTGGGATGCCGTACGTTACAACGGCAAGCTGA
TTGCTTACCCGATCGCTGTTGAAGCGTTATCGCTGATTTATAACAAAGATCTGCTGCCGAACCCGCCAAA
AACCTGGGAAGAGATCCCGGCGCTGGATAAAGAACTGAAAGCGAAAGGTAAGAGCGCGCTGATGTTCAAC
CTGCAAGAACCGTACTTCACCTGGCCGCTGATTGCTGCTGACGGGGGTTATGCGTTCAAGTATGAAAACG
GCAAGTACGACATTAAAGACGTGGGCGTGGATAACGCTGGCGCGAAAGCGGGTCTGACCTTCCTGGTTGA
CCTGATTAAAAACAAACACATGAATGCAGACACCGATTACTCCATCGCA
