>Addgene plasmid #44005 | pCoofy29 | addgene partial sequence | sequence record 62888 | ccdb-rev 5'-ATATGCACCACCGGGTAAAG-3'
GTGCACTGGCCAGGGGGATCACCATCCGTCGCCCGGGCGTGTCAATAATATCACTCTGTACATCCACAAA
CAGACGATAACGGCTCTCTCTTTTATAGGTGTAAACCTTAAACTGAATCATTACCTCCTTACGTTACAAG
TATAACACAAAGTTTTTATGTTGTCAACTGCAGTTTGGGCTGCAGGAATTCGATATCAAGCTTGTCGACG
GAGCTCGAATTCGGATCCGGTACCTCATTAGTCCATGGGCCCCTGGAACAGAACTTCCAGGCTACCCGGA
GTCTGCGCGTCTTTCAGGGCTTCATCGACAGTCTGACGACCGCTGGCGGCGTTGATCACCGCAGTACGCA
CGGCATACCAGAAAGCGGACATCTGCGGGATGTTCGGCATGATTTCACCTTTCTGGGCGTTTTCCATAGT
GGCGGCAATACGTGGATCTTTCGCCAACTCTTCCTCGTAAGACTTCAGCGCTACGGCACCCAGCGGTTTG
TCTTTATTAACCGCTTCCAGACCTTCATCAGTCAGCAGATAGTTTTCGAGGAACTCTTTTGCCAGCTCTT
TGTTCGGACTGGCGGCGTTAATACCTGCGCTCAGCACGCCAACGAACGGTTTGGATGGTTGACCCTTGAA
GGTCGGCAGTACCGTTACACCATAATTCACTTTGCTGGTGTCGATGTTGGACCATGCCCACGGGCCGTTG
ATGGTCATCGCTGTTTCGCCTTTATTAAAGGCAGCTTCTGCGATGGAGTAATCGGTGTCTGCATTCATGT
GTTTGTTTTTAATCAGGTCAACCAGGAAGGTCAGACCCGCTTTCGCGCCAGCGTTATCCACGCCCACGTC
TTTAATGTCGTACTTGCCGTTTTCATACTTGAACGCATAACCCCCGTCAGCAGCAATCAGCGGCCAGGTG
AAGTAC
